>Addgene plasmid #26217 | pJFRC4-3XUAS-IVS-mCD8::GFP | addgene partial sequence | sequence record 32326 | 26217 with HS_promoter_R (CAGCTGCGCTTGTTTATTTG)
AGACGAAGCGCCTCTATTTATACTCCGGCGCTCGACGTCGCTAGCGCTAGAGTCTCCGCTCGGAGGACAG
TACTCCGCTCGGAGGACAGTACTCCGACCTGCAGGCATGCCCTAGGGCTAGAGTCTCCGCTCGGAGGACA
GTACTCCGACCTGCAGGCATGCAAGCTTGCGGCCCTGGCCACGGGTGCGCATGATCGTGCTCCTGTCGTT
GAGGACCCGGCTAGGCTGGCGGGGTTGCCTTACTGGTTAGCAGAATGAATCACCGATACGCGAGCGAACG
TGAAGCGACTGCTGCTGCAAAACGTCTGCGACCTGAGCAACAACATGAATGGTCTTCGGTTTCCGTGTTT
CGTAAAGTCTGGAAACGCGGAAGTCAGCGCCCTGCACCATTATGTTCCGGAGGCGCGCCCTAGTTCCAGT
GAAATCCAAGCATTTTCTAAATTAAATGTATTCTTATTATTATAGTTGTTATTTTTGATATATATAAACA
ACACTATTATGCCCACCATTTTTTTGAGATGCATCTACACAAGGAACAAACACTGGATGTCACTTTCAGT
TCAAATTGTAACGCTAATCACTCCGAACAGGTCACAAAAAATTACCTTAAAAAGTCATAATATTAAATTA
GAATAAATATAGCTGTGAGGGAAATATATACAAATATATTGGAGCAAATAAATTGTACATACAAATATTT
ATTACTAATTTCTATTGAGACGAAATGAACCACTCGGAACCATTTGAGCGAACCGAATCGCGCGGAACTA
ACGACAGTCGCTCCAAGGTCGTCGAACAAAAGGTGAATGTGTTGCGGAGAGCGGGTGGGAGACAGCGAAA
GAGCAACTACGAAACGTGGTGTGGTGGAGGTGAATTATGAAGAGGGCGC
