>Addgene plasmid #26217 | pJFRC4-3XUAS-IVS-mCD8::GFP | addgene partial sequence | sequence record 32327 | 26217 with GFP-R
TCTCATGGATCCGCGGCTGTGGTAGCAGATGAGAGTGATGATCAAGGACAGCAGAAGGGCCACGCAGATT
CCGGCCAAGGGTGCCCAGATGTAAATATCACAGGCGAAGTCCAATCCGGTCCCCTTCACTGAGCCACGGG
GCCGACAATCTTCTGGTCTCTGGGGCTGAGATGTCCCGGTAGGGTGCACAGGTGAGGGAGTTCGCAGCAC
TGGCTTGGTAGTAGTAGAGTTCACTTTCTGAAGGACTGGCACGACAGAACTGAAGTACATCACCGAGTTG
CTGATGACTGAGCAGAAATAGTAGCCTTCGTTTTCCTTGCTGAACTTGTTCAGGGTGAGAACGTACTTAT
TATTCGTGTCCCTCATGGCAGAAAACAGTTTCGACGAATTCAGCTTCTCGTCCCACGTTATCTTGTTGTG
GGATGAAGCCATATAGACAACGAAGGTGGGCTGGGGGAGTTTGGAGCTGGAGTTCTGGAAGAGCCAAGAG
CATCCTTGCGAAACGGACCCCAACACTTCACATACCAGGTCCACCTTCTGACCAAGTTCGGCGTCCATTT
TCTTTGGAAAGATTCGGAGTTCGGGTGCCTGTGGCTTAGCTTCTCCACTCCCCAGGATAATCGACTCACC
CAGCAGCAGCAGGTTCAGCGACAGAAAGCGGGTCAACGGTGAGGCCATTTTGCTCGAGCCGCGGCCGCCT
GAAGTAAAGGATAAGAATTAGGGTTAGTCGTTTCGGTGTGCCTAGGCATCAGTGGTTGAACCTA
