[The description below was written by a language model from this plasmid's Addgene catalogue record.]
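Description:
pJFRC4-3XUAS-IVS-mCD8::GFP is an insect expression plasmid built on the pJFRC-MUH backbone (about 7.8 kb without insert) and intended for GAL4-responsive reporter expression in Drosophila. It is maintained in E. coli as a high-copy plasmid under ampicillin selection. No feature table accompanies the record, so the bacterial origin, any fly transformation marker and any genomic integration elements carried by the backbone are not stated here.

The payload is a roughly 1.4 kb mCD8::GFP insert, cloned between XhoI and XbaI sites that both remain intact. It encodes a fusion of the mouse CD8 transmembrane protein to GFP, which tethers the fluorescent protein to cell membranes and so outlines cell shape, including fine neuronal processes. As the name indicates, expression is controlled by three copies of the UAS, the binding site for the yeast GAL4 transcription factor, so the reporter is produced only in cells where a GAL4 driver is active. "IVS" denotes an intervening sequence (intron) placed in the transcript, a type of element generally included to improve mRNA processing and expression. The listed sequencing primers imply that the insert is flanked upstream by an hsp70-derived region, presumably the basal promoter on which the UAS sites act, and downstream by an SV40 sequence, presumably the terminator/polyadenylation region; the record does not describe these parts explicitly.

The plasmid comes from work on refining tools for targeted gene expression in Drosophila, and its low UAS copy number suggests it belongs to a series comparing how such design variables affect reporter level. It is suited to labelling GAL4-defined cell populations.
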