Addgene plasmid #26217: pJFRC4-3XUAS-IVS-mCD8::GFP
Depositing lab: Gerald Rubin. Depositing organization: HHMI, Janelia Research Campus. Publication: Refinement of tools for targeted gene expression in Drosophila. Pfeiffer BD, Ngo TT, Hibbard KL, Murphy C, Jenett A, Truman JW, Rubin GM. Genetics. 2010 Oct;186(2):735-55. doi: 10.1534/genetics.110.119917. Epub 2010 Aug 9. PubMed 20697123.
Backbone
  Vector backbone: pJFRC-MUH
  Backbone size w/o insert (bp): 7768
  Vector type: Insect Expression
Growth in bacteria
  Bacterial resistance: Ampicillin, 100 μg/mL
  Growth temperature: 37°C
  Growth strain: DH5alpha
  Copy number: High Copy
Gene/Insert
  Gene/Insert name: mCD8::GFP
  Species: M. musculus (mouse)
  Insert size (bp): 1389
  Cloning method: Restriction Enzyme; 5′ cloning site XhoI (not destroyed); 3′ cloning site XbaI (not destroyed)
  Sequencing primers: 5′ hsp70 F: GAGCGCCGGAGTATAAATAGAG; 3′ SV40 R: CCATTCATCAGTTCCATAGG
Terms and licenses: Academic/Nonprofit Terms; Industry Terms: Not Available to Industry
How to cite: pJFRC4-3XUAS-IVS-mCD8::GFP was a gift from Gerald Rubin (Addgene plasmid # 26217 ; http://n2t.net/addgene:26217 ; RRID:Addgene_26217)
