LOCUS       Exported 9157 bp ds-DNA circular SYN 12-MAY-2021
DEFINITION  synthetic circular DNA
ACCESSION   .
VERSION     .
KEYWORDS    pJFRC4-3XUAS-IVS-mCD8::GFP
SOURCE      synthetic DNA construct
  ORGANISM  synthetic DNA construct
REFERENCE   1 (bases 1 to 9157)
  AUTHORS   Pfeiffer BD, Ngo TT, Hibbard KL, Murphy C, Jenett A, Truman JW,
            Rubin GM
  TITLE     Refinement of Tools for Targeted Gene Expression in Drosophila.
  JOURNAL   Genetics. 2010 Aug 9. ():.
  PUBMED    20697123
REFERENCE   2 (bases 1 to 9157)
  AUTHORS   .
  TITLE     Direct Submission
  JOURNAL   Exported May 12, 2021 from SnapGene Server 1.1.58
            http://www.snapgene.com
FEATURES             Location/Qualifiers
     source          1..9157
                     /organism="synthetic DNA construct"
                     /mol_type="other DNA"
     promoter        31..135
                     /gene="bla"
                     /label=AmpR promoter
     CDS             136..996
                     /codon_start=1
                     /gene="bla"
                     /product="beta-lactamase"
                     /label=AmpR
                     /note="confers resistance to ampicillin, carbenicillin, and
                     related antibiotics"
                     /translation="MSIQHFRVALIPFFAAFCLPVFAHPETLVKVKDAEDQLGARVGYI
                     ELDLNSGKILESFRPEERFPMMSTFKVLLCGAVLSRIDAGQEQLGRRIHYSQNDLVEYS
                     PVTEKHLTDGMTVRELCSAAITMSDNTAANLLLTTIGGPKELTAFLHNMGDHVTRLDRW
                     EPELNEAIPNDERDTTMPVAMATTLRKLLTGELLTLASRQQLIDWMEADKVAGPLLRSA
                     LPAGWFIADKSGAGERGSRGIIAALGPDGKPSRIVVIYTTGSQATMDERNRQIAEIGAS
                     LIKHW"
     primer_bind     complement(354..373)
                     /label=Amp-R
                     /note="Ampicillin resistance gene, reverse primer"
     rep_origin      1167..1755
                     /direction=RIGHT
                     /label=ori
                     /note="high-copy-number ColE1/pMB1/pBR322/pUC origin of
                     replication"
     primer_bind     1656..1675
                     /label=pBR322ori-F
                     /note="pBR322 origin, forward primer"
     protein_bind    1842..1911
                     /label=attB
                     /bound_moiety="phage phi-C31 integrase"
                     /note="attB site for the phi-C31 integrase (Groth et al.,
                     2000)"
     primer_bind     complement(2136..2154)
                     /label=pCasper-F
                     /note="Drosophila mini-white gene, reverse primer"
     CDS             join(2606..2677,3079..3352,3427..4081,4143..4458,4662..4793
                     ,4864..5478)
                     /codon_start=1
                     /gene="white"
                     /product="Drosophila white gene eye color pigment"
                     /label=mini-white
                     /note="This is a modified version of the white gene lacking
                     part of the first intron."
                     /translation="MGQEDQELLIRGGSKHPSAEHLNNGDSGAASQSCINQGFGQAKNY
                     GTLRPPSPPEDSGSGSGQLAENLTYAWHNMDIFGAVNQPGSGWRQLVNRTRGLFCNERH
                     IPAPRKHLLKNVCGVAYPGELLAVMGSSGAGKTTLLNALAFRSPQGIQVSPSGMRLLNG
                     QPVDAKEMQARCAYVQQDDLFIGSLTAREHLIFQAMVRMPRHLTYRQRVARVDQVIQEL
                     SLSKCQHTIIGVPGRVKGLSGGERKRLAFASEALTDPPLLICDEPTSGLDSFTAHSVVQ
                     VLKKLSQKGKTVILTIHQPSSELFELFDKILLMAEGRVAFLGTPSEAVDFFSYVGAQCP
                     TNYNPADFYVQVLAVVPGREIESRDRIAKICDNFAISKVARDMEQLLATKNLEKPLEQP
                     ENGYTYKATWFMQFRAVLWRSWLSVLKEPLLVKVRLIQTTMVAILIGLIFLGQQLTQVG
                     VMNINGAIFLFLTNMTFQNVFATINVFTSELPVFMREARSRLYRCDTYFLGKTIAELPL
                     FLTVPLVFTAIAYPMIGLRAGVLHFFNCLALVTLVANVSTSFGYLISCASSSTSMALSV
                     GPPVIIPFLLFGGFFLNSGSVPVYLKWLSYLSWFRYANEGLLINQWADVEPGEISCTSS
                     NTTCPSSGKVILETLNFSAADLPLDYVGLAILIVSFRVLAYLALRLRARRKE"
     promoter        6628..6866
                     /label=hsp70 promoter
                     /note="Drosophila melanogaster hsp70Bb promoter"
     primer_bind     6813..6834
                     /label=pCasper-hs
                     /note="Drosophila Hsp70 promoter, forward primer"
     intron          6881..6947
                     /label=Mhc intron
                     /note="modified Drosophila myosin heavy chain intron 16
                     (Pfeiffer et al., 2010)"
     CDS             6968..7633
                     /codon_start=1
                     /product="mouse lymphocyte antigen CD8 alpha chain"
                     /label=mCD8
                     /translation="MASPLTRFLSLNLLLLGESIILGSGEAKPQAPELRIFPKKMDAEL
                     GQKVDLVCEVLGSVSQGCSWLFQNSSSKLPQPTFVVYMASSHNKITWDEKLNSSKLFSA
                     MRDTNNKYVLTLNKFSKENEGYYFCSVISNSVMYFSSVVPVLQKVNSTTTKPVLRTPSP
                     VHPTGTSQPQRPEDCRPRGSVKGTGLDFACDIYIWAPLAGICVALLLSLIITLICYHSR
                     "
     CDS             7640..8353
                     /codon_start=1
                     /product="green fluorescent protein"
                     /label=GFP
                     /translation="MSKGEELFTGVVPILVELDGDVNGHKFSVSGEGEGDATYGKLTLK
                     FICTTGKLPVPWPTLVTTLTYGVQCFSRYPDHMKQHDFFKSAMPEGYVQERTIFFKDDG
                     NYKTRAEVKFEGDTLVNRIELKGIDFKEDGNILGHKLEYNYNSHNVYIMADKQKNGIKV
                     NFKIRHNIEDGSVQLADHYQQNTPIGDGPVLLPDNHYLSTQSALSKDPNEKRDHMVLLE
                     FVTAAGITHGMDELYK"
     primer_bind     complement(7670..7698)
                     /label=GFP-R
                     /note="GFP, reverse primer. Does NOT anneal to EGFP"
     primer_bind     8293..8313
                     /label=GFP-F
                     /note="GFP, forward primer. Does NOT anneal to EGFP"
     intron          8440..8505
                     /label=small t intron
                     /note="SV40 (simian virus 40) small t antigen intron"
     CDS             8635..8655
                     /codon_start=1
                     /product="nuclear localization signal of SV40 (simian virus
                     40) large T antigen"
                     /label=SV40 NLS
                     /translation="PKKKRKV"
     polyA_signal    8927..9061
                     /label=SV40 poly(A) signal
                     /note="SV40 polyadenylation signal"
     primer_bind     complement(8964..8983)
                     /label=SV40pA-R
                     /note="SV40 polyA, reverse primer"
     primer_bind     9018..9037
                     /label=EBV-rev
                     /note="SV40 polyA terminator, reverse primer"
     primer_bind     complement(9103..9121)
                     /label=pBRforEco
                     /note="pBR322 vectors, upsteam of EcoRI site, forward
                     primer"
ORIGIN
        1 gactcaggtg gcacttttcg gggaaatgtg cgcggaaccc ctatttgttt atttttctaa
       61 atacattcaa atatgtatcc gctcatgaga caataaccct gataaatgct tcaataatat
      121 tgaaaaagga agagtatgag tattcaacat ttccgtgtcg cccttattcc cttttttgcg
      181 gcattttgcc ttcctgtttt tgctcaccca gaaacgctgg tgaaagtaaa agatgctgaa
      241 gatcagttgg gtgcacgagt gggttacatc gaactggatc tcaacagcgg taagatcctt
      301 gagagttttc gccccgaaga acgttttcca atgatgagca cttttaaagt tctgctatgt
      361 ggcgcggtat tatcccgtat tgacgccggg caagagcaac tcggtcgccg catacactat
      421 tctcagaatg acttggttga gtactcacca gtcacagaaa agcatcttac ggatggcatg
      481 acagtaagag aattatgcag tgctgccata accatgagtg ataacactgc ggccaactta
      541 cttctgacaa cgatcggagg accgaaggag ctaaccgctt ttttgcacaa catgggggat
      601 catgtaactc gccttgatcg ttgggaaccg gagctgaatg aagccatacc aaacgacgag
      661 cgtgacacca cgatgcctgt agcaatggca acaacgttgc gcaaactatt aactggcgaa
      721 ctacttactc tagcttcccg gcaacaatta atagactgga tggaggcgga taaagttgca
      781 ggaccacttc tgcgctcggc ccttccggct ggctggttta ttgctgataa atctggagcc
      841 ggtgagcgtg ggtctcgcgg tatcattgca gcactggggc cagatggtaa gccctcccgt
      901 atcgtagtta tctacacgac ggggagtcag gcaactatgg atgaacgaaa tagacagatc
      961 gctgagatag gtgcctcact gattaagcat tggtaactgt cagaccaagt ttactcatat
     1021 atactttaga ttgatttaaa acttcatttt taatttaaaa ggatctaggt gaagatcctt
     1081 tttgataatc tcatgaccaa aatcccttaa cgtgagtttt cgttccactg agcgtcagac
     1141 cccgtagaaa agatcaaagg atcttcttga gatccttttt ttctgcgcgt aatctgctgc
     1201 ttgcaaacaa aaaaaccacc gctaccagcg gtggtttgtt tgccggatca agagctacca
     1261 actctttttc cgaaggtaac tggcttcagc agagcgcaga taccaaatac tgttcttcta
     1321 gtgtagccgt agttaggcca ccacttcaag aactctgtag caccgcctac atacctcgct
     1381 ctgctaatcc tgttaccagt ggctgctgcc agtggcgata agtcgtgtct taccgggttg
     1441 gactcaagac gatagttacc ggataaggcg cagcggtcgg gctgaacggg gggttcgtgc
     1501 acacagccca gcttggagcg aacgacctac accgaactga gatacctaca gcgtgagcta
     1561 tgagaaagcg ccacgcttcc cgaagggaga aaggcggaca ggtatccggt aagcggcagg
     1621 gtcggaacag gagagcgcac gagggagctt ccagggggaa acgcctggta tctttatagt
     1681 cctgtcgggt ttcgccacct ctgacttgag cgtcgatttt tgtgatgctc gtcagggggg
     1741 cggagcctat ggaaaaacgc cagcaacgcg gcctttttac ggttcctggc cttttgctgg
     1801 ccttttgctc acatgttacc gtcgacgatg taggtcacgg tctcgaagcc gcggtgcggg
     1861 tgccagggcg tgcccttggg ctccccgggc gcgtactcca cctcacccat ctggtccatc
     1921 atgatgaacg ggtcgaggtg gcggtagttg atcccggcga acgcgcggcg caccgggaag
     1981 ccctcgccct cgaaaccgct gggcgcggtg gtcacggtga gcacgggacg tgcgacggcg
     2041 tcggcgggtg cggatacgcg gggcagcgtc agcgggttct cgacggtcac ggcgggcatg
     2101 tcgacaagcc gaacatatgg gcgcgcctag tatgtatgta agttaataaa acccattttt
     2161 gcggaaagta gataaaaaaa acattttttt tttttactgc actggatatc attgaactta
     2221 tctgatcagt tttaaattta cttcgatcca agggtatttg atgtaccagg ttctttcgat
     2281 tacctctcac tcaaaatgac attccactca aagtcagcgc tgtttgcctc cttctctgtc
     2341 cacagaaata tcgccgtctc tttcgccgct gcgtccgcta tctctttcgc caccgtttgt
     2401 agcgttacgt agcgtcaatg tccgccttca gttgcatttt gtcagcggtt tcgtgacgaa
     2461 gctccaagcg gtttacgcca tcaattaaac acaaagtgct gtgccaaaac tcctctcgct
     2521 tcttattttt gtttgttttt tgagtgattg gggtggtgat tggttttggg tgggtaagca
     2581 ggggaaagtg tgaaaaatcc cggcaatggg ccaagaggat caggagctat taattcgcgg
     2641 aggcagcaaa cacccatctg ccgagcatct gaacaatgtg agtagtacat gtgcatacat
     2701 cttaagttca cttgatctat aggaactgcg attgcaacat caaattgtat gcggcgtgag
     2761 aactgcgacc cacaaaaatc ccaaaccgca attgcacaaa caaatagtga cacgaaacag
     2821 attattctgg tagctgttct cgctatataa gacaattttt gagatcatat catgatcaag
     2881 acatctaaag gcattcattt tcgactatat tcttttttac aaaaaatata acaaccagat
     2941 attttaagct gatcctagat gcacaaaaaa taaataaaag tataaaccta cttcgtagga
     3001 tacttcgggg tactttttgt tcggggttag atgagcataa cgctagtagt tgatatttga
     3061 gatcccctat cattgcaggg tgacagcgga gcggcttcgc agagctgcat taaccagggc
     3121 ttcgggcagg ccaaaaacta cggcacgctc cggccaccca gtccgccgga ggactccggt
     3181 tcagggagcg gccaactagc cgagaacctc acctatgcct ggcacaatat ggacatcttt
     3241 ggggcggtca atcagccggg ctccggatgg cggcagctgg tcaaccggac acgcggacta
     3301 ttctgcaacg agcgacacat accggcgccc aggaaacatt tgctcaagaa cggtgagttt
     3361 ctattcgcag tcggctgatc tgtgtgaaat cttaataaag ggtccaatta ccaatttgaa
     3421 actcagtttg cggcgtggcc tatccgggcg aacttttggc cgtgatgggc agttccggtg
     3481 ccggaaagac gaccctgctg aatgcccttg cctttcgatc gccgcagggc atccaagtat
     3541 cgccatccgg gatgcgactg ctcaatggcc aacctgtgga cgccaaggag atgcaggcca
     3601 ggtgcgccta tgtccagcag gatgacctct ttatcggctc cctaacggcc agggaacacc
     3661 tgattttcca agccatggtg cggatgccac gacatctgac ctatcggcag cgagtggccc
     3721 gcgtggatca ggtgatccag gagctttcgc tcagcaaatg tcagcacacg atcatcggtg
     3781 tgcccggcag ggtgaaaggt ctgtccggcg gagaaaggaa gcgtctggca ttcgcctccg
     3841 aggctctaac cgatccgccg cttctgatct gcgatgagcc cacctccgga ctggactcct
     3901 ttaccgccca cagcgtcgtc caggtgctga agaagctgtc gcagaagggc aagaccgtca
     3961 tcctgaccat tcatcagccg tcttccgagc tgtttgagct ctttgacaag atccttctga
     4021 tggccgaggg cagggtagct ttcttgggca ctcccagcga agccgtcgac ttcttttcct
     4081 agtgagttcg atgtgtttat taagggtatc tagtattaca taacatctca actcctatcc
     4141 agcgtgggtg cccagtgtcc taccaactac aatccggcgg acttttacgt acaggtgttg
     4201 gccgttgtgc ccggacggga gatcgagtcc cgtgatcgga tcgccaagat atgcgacaat
     4261 tttgccatta gcaaagtagc ccgggatatg gagcagttgt tggccaccaa aaatctggag
     4321 aagccactgg agcagccgga gaatgggtac acctacaagg ccacctggtt catgcagttc
     4381 cgggcggtcc tgtggcgatc ctggctgtcg gtgctcaagg aaccactcct cgtaaaagtg
     4441 cgacttattc agacaacggt gagtggttcc agtggaaaca aatgatataa cgcttacaat
     4501 tcttggaaac aaattcgcta gattttagat agaattgcct gattccacac ccttcttagt
     4561 ttttttcaat gagatgtata gtttatagtt ttgcagaaga taaataaatt tcatttaact
     4621 cgcgaatatt aatgagatgc gagtaacatt ttaatttgca gatggttgcc atcttgattg
     4681 gcctcatctt tttgggccaa caactcacgc aagtgggtgt gatgaatatc aacggagcca
     4741 tcttcctctt cctgaccaac atgacctttc aaaacgtctt tgccacgata aatgtaagtc
     4801 atgtttagaa tacatttgca tttcaataat ttactaactt tctaatgaat cgattcgatt
     4861 taggtgttca cctcagagct gccagttttt atgagggagg cccgaagtcg actttatcgc
     4921 tgtgacacat actttctggg caaaacgatt gccgaattgc cgctttttct cacagtgcca
     4981 ctggtcttca cggcgattgc ctatccgatg atcggactgc gggccggagt gctgcacttc
     5041 ttcaactgcc tggcgctggt cactctggtg gccaatgtgt caacgtcctt cggatatcta
     5101 atatcctgcg ccagctcctc gacctcgatg gcgctgtctg tgggtccgcc ggttatcata
     5161 ccattcctgc tctttggcgg cttcttcttg aactcgggct cggtgccagt atacctcaaa
     5221 tggttgtcgt acctctcatg gttccgttac gccaacgagg gtctgctgat taaccaatgg
     5281 gcggacgtgg agccgggcga aattagctgc acatcgtcga acaccacgtg ccccagttcg
     5341 ggcaaggtca tcctggagac gcttaacttc tccgccgccg atctgccgct ggactacgtg
     5401 ggtctggcca ttctcatcgt gagcttccgg gtgctcgcat atctggctct aagacttcgg
     5461 gcccgacgca aggagtagcc gacatatatc cgaaataact gcttgttttt tttttttacc
     5521 attattacca tcgtgtttac tgtttattgc cccctcaaaa agctaatgta attatatttg
     5581 tgccaataaa aacaagatat gacctataga atacaagtat ttccccttcg aacatcccca
     5641 caagtagact ttggatttgt cttctaacca aaagacttac acacctgcat accttacatc
     5701 aaaaactcgt ttatcgctac ataaaacacc gggatatatt ttttatatac atacttttca
     5761 aatcgcgcgc cctcttcata attcacctcc accacaccac gtttcgtagt tgctctttcg
     5821 ctgtctccca cccgctctcc gcaacacatt caccttttgt tcgacgacct tggagcgact
     5881 gtcgttagtt ccgcgcgatt cggttcgctc aaatggttcc gagtggttca tttcgtctca
     5941 atagaaatta gtaataaata tttgtatgta caatttattt gctccaatat atttgtatat
     6001 atttccctca cagctatatt tattctaatt taatattatg actttttaag gtaatttttt
     6061 gtgacctgtt cggagtgatt agcgttacaa tttgaactga aagtgacatc cagtgtttgt
     6121 tccttgtgta gatgcatctc aaaaaaatgg tgggcataat agtgttgttt atatatatca
     6181 aaaataacaa ctataataat aagaatacat ttaatttaga aaatgcttgg atttcactgg
     6241 aactagggcg cgcctccgga acataatggt gcagggcgct gacttccgcg tttccagact
     6301 ttacgaaaca cggaaaccga agaccattca tgttgttgct caggtcgcag acgttttgca
     6361 gcagcagtcg cttcacgttc gctcgcgtat cggtgattca ttctgctaac cagtaaggca
     6421 accccgccag cctagccggg tcctcaacga caggagcacg atcatgcgca cccgtggcca
     6481 gggccgcaag cttgcatgcc tgcaggtcgg agtactgtcc tccgagcgga gactctagcc
     6541 ctagggcatg cctgcaggtc ggagtactgt cctccgagcg gagtactgtc ctccgagcgg
     6601 agactctagc gctagcgacg tcgagcgccg gagtataaat agaggcgctt cgtctacgga
     6661 gcgacaattc aattcaaaca agcaaagtga acacgtcgct aagcgaaagc taagcaaata
     6721 aacaagcgca gctgaacaag ctaaacaatc tgcagtaaag tgcaagttaa agtgaatcaa
     6781 ttaaaagtaa ccagcaacca agtaaatcaa ctgcaactac tgaaatctgc caagaagtaa
     6841 ttattgaata caagaagaga actctgaata gatctaaaag gtaggttcaa ccactgatgc
     6901 ctaggcacac cgaaacgact aaccctaatt cttatccttt acttcaggcg gccgcggctc
     6961 gagcaaaatg gcctcaccgt tgacccgctt tctgtcgctg aacctgctgc tgctgggtga
     7021 gtcgattatc ctggggagtg gagaagctaa gccacaggca cccgaactcc gaatctttcc
     7081 aaagaaaatg gacgccgaac ttggtcagaa ggtggacctg gtatgtgaag tgttggggtc
     7141 cgtttcgcaa ggatgctctt ggctcttcca gaactccagc tccaaactcc cccagcccac
     7201 cttcgttgtc tatatggctt catcccacaa caagataacg tgggacgaga agctgaattc
     7261 gtcgaaactg ttttctgcca tgagggacac gaataataag tacgttctca ccctgaacaa
     7321 gttcagcaag gaaaacgaag gctactattt ctgctcagtc atcagcaact cggtgatgta
     7381 cttcagttct gtcgtgccag tccttcagaa agtgaactct actactacca agccagtgct
     7441 gcgaactccc tcacctgtgc accctaccgg gacatctcag ccccagagac cagaagattg
     7501 tcggccccgt ggctcagtga aggggaccgg attggacttc gcctgtgata tttacatctg
     7561 ggcacccttg gccggaatct gcgtggccct tctgctgtcc ttgatcatca ctctcatctg
     7621 ctaccacagc cgcggatcca tgagtaaagg agaagaactt ttcactggag ttgtcccaat
     7681 tcttgttgaa ttagatggtg atgttaatgg gcacaaattt tctgtcagtg gagagggtga
     7741 aggtgatgca acatacggaa aacttaccct taaatttatt tgcactactg gaaaactacc
     7801 tgttccatgg ccaacacttg tcactacttt aacttatggt gttcaatgct tttcaagata
     7861 cccagatcat atgaaacagc atgacttttt caagagtgcc atgcccgaag gttatgtcca
     7921 ggaaagaact atatttttca aagatgacgg gaactacaag acacgtgctg aagtcaagtt
     7981 tgaaggtgat acccttgtta atagaatcga gttaaaaggt attgatttta aagaagatgg
     8041 aaacattctt ggacacaaat tggaatacaa ctataactca cacaatgtat acatcatggc
     8101 agacaaacaa aagaatggaa tcaaagttaa cttcaaaatt agacacaaca ttgaagatgg
     8161 aagcgttcaa ctagcagacc attatcaaca aaatactcca attggcgatg gccctgtcct
     8221 tttaccagac aaccattacc tgtccacaca atctgccctt tcgaaagatc ccaacgaaaa
     8281 gagagaccac atggtccttc ttgagtttgt aacagctgct gggattacac atggcatgga
     8341 tgaactatac aaataatcta gaggatcttt gtgaaggaac cttacttctg tggtgtgaca
     8401 taattggaca aactacctac agagatttaa agctctaagg taaatataaa atttttaagt
     8461 gtataatgtg ttaaactact gattctaatt gtttgtgtat tttagattcc aacctatgga
     8521 actgatgaat gggagcagtg gtggaatgcc tttaatgagg aaaacctgtt ttgctcagaa
     8581 gaaatgccat ctagtgatga tgaggctact gctgactctc aacattctac tcctccaaaa
     8641 aagaagagaa aggtagaaga ccccaaggac tttccttcag aattgctaag ttttttgagt
     8701 catgctgtgt ttagtaatag aactcttgct tgctttgcta tttacaccac aaaggaaaaa
     8761 gctgcactgc tatacaagaa aattatggaa aaatatttga tgtatagtgc cttgactaga
     8821 gatcataatc agccatacca catttgtaga ggttttactt gctttaaaaa acctcccaca
     8881 cctccccctg aacctgaaac ataaaatgaa tgcaattgtt gttgttaact tgtttattgc
     8941 agcttataat ggttacaaat aaagcaatag catcacaaat ttcacaaata aagcattttt
     9001 ttcactgcat tctagttgtg gtttgtccaa actcatcaat gtatcttatc atgtctggat
     9061 cgatctggcc ggccgtttaa acgaattctt gaagacgaaa gggcctcgtg atacgcctat
     9121 ttttataggt taatgtcatg ataataatgg tttctta
//
